>Addgene plasmid #51295 | pRGEB31 | addgene full sequence | sequence record 339890 | Addgene NGS Result
CCATTGCCCAGCTATCTGTCACTTCATCAAAAGGACAGTAGAAAAGGAAGGTGGCACCTACAAATGCCAT
CATTGCGATAAAGGAAAGGCTATCGTTCAAGATGCCTCTGCCGACAGTGGTCCCAAAGATGGACCCCCAC
CCACGAGGAGCATCGTGGAAAAAGAAGACGTTCCAACCACGTCTTCAAAGCAAGTGGATTGATGTGAACA
TGGTGGAGCACGACACTCTCGTCTACTCCAAGAATATCAAAGATACAGTCTCAGAAGACCAAAGGGCTAT
TGAGACTTTTCAACAAAGGGTAATATCGGGAAACCTCCTCGGATTCCATTGCCCAGCTATCTGTCACTTC
ATCAAAAGGACAGTAGAAAAGGAAGGTGGCACCTACAAATGCCATCATTGCGATAAAGGAAAGGCTATCG
TTCAAGATGCCTCTGCCGACAGTGGTCCCAAAGATGGACCCCCACCCACGAGGAGCATCGTGGAAAAAGA
AGACGTTCCAACCACGTCTTCAAAGCAAGTGGATTGATGTGATATCTCCACTGACGTAAGGGATGACGCA
CAATCCCACTATCCTTCGCAAGACCCTTCCTCTATATAAGGAAGTTCATTTCATTTGGAGAGGACACGCT
GAAATCACCAGTCTCTCTCTACAAATCTATCTCTCTCGAGCTTTCGCAGATCCGGGGGGCAATGAGATAT
GAAAAAGCCTGAACTCACCGCGACGTCTGTCGAGAAGTTTCTGATCGAAAAGTTCGACAGCGTCTCCGAC
CTGATGCAGCTCTCGGAGGGCGAAGAATCTCGTGCTTTCAGCTTCGATGTAGGAGGGCGTGGATATGTCC
TGCGGGTAAATAGCTGCGCCGATGGTTTCTACAAAGATCGTTATGTTTATCGGCACTTTGCATCGGCCGC
GCTCCCGATTCCGGAAGTGCTTGACATTGGGGAGTTTAGCGAGAGCCTGACCTATTGCATCTCCCGCCGT
TCACAGGGTGTCACGTTGCAAGACCTGCCTGAAACCGAACTGCCCGCTGTTCTACAACCGGTCGCGGAGG
CTATGGATGCGATCGCTGCGGCCGATCTTAGCCAGACGAGCGGGTTCGGCCCATTCGGACCGCAAGGAAT
CGGTCAATACACTACATGGCGTGATTTCATATGCGCGATTGCTGATCCCCATGTGTATCACTGGCAAACT
GTGATGGACGACACCGTCAGTGCGTCCGTCGCGCAGGCTCTCGATGAGCTGATGCTTTGGGCCGAGGACT
GCCCCGAAGTCCGGCACCTCGTGCACGCGGATTTCGGCTCCAACAATGTCCTGACGGACAATGGCCGCAT
AACAGCGGTCATTGACTGGAGCGAGGCGATGTTCGGGGATTCCCAATACGAGGTCGCCAACATCTTCTTC
TGGAGGCCGTGGTTGGCTTGTATGGAGCAGCAGACGCGCTACTTCGAGCGGAGGCATCCGGAGCTTGCAG
GATCGCCACGACTCCGGGCGTATATGCTCCGCATTGGTCTTGACCAACTCTATCAGAGCTTGGTTGACGG
CAATTTCGATGATGCAGCTTGGGCGCAGGGTCGATGCGACGCAATCGTCCGATCCGGAGCCGGGACTGTC
GGGCGTACACAAATCGCCCGCAGAAGCGCGGCCGTCTGGACCGATGGCTGTGTAGAAGTACTCGCCGATA
GTGGAAACCGACGCCCCAGCACTCGTCCGAGGGCAAAGAAATAGAGTAGATGCCGACCGGGATCTGTCGA
TCGACAAGCTCGAGTTTCTCCATAATAATGTGTGAGTAGTTCCCAGATAAGGGAATTAGGGTTCCTATAG
GGTTTCGCTCATGTGTTGAGCATATAAGAAACCCTTAGTATGTATTTGTATTTGTAAAATACTTCTATCA
ATAAAATTTCTAATTCCTAAAACCAAAATCCAGTACTAAAATCCAGATCCCCCGAATTAATTCGGCGTTA
ATTCAGTACATTAAAAACGTCCGCAATGTGTTATTAAGTTGTCTAAGCGTCAATTTGTTTACACCACAAT
ATATCCTGCCACCAGCCAGCCAACAGCTCCCCGACCGGCAGCTCGGCACAAAATCACCACTCGATACAGG
CAGCCCATCAGTCCGGGACGGCGTCAGCGGGAGAGCCGTTGTAAGGCGGCAGACTTTGCTCATGTTACCG
ATGCTATTCGGAAGAACGGCAACTAAGCTGCCGGGTTTGAAACACGGATGATCTCGCGGAGGGTAGCATG
TTGATTGTAACGATGACAGAGCGTTGCTGCCTGTGATCACCGCGGTTTCAAAATCGGCTCCGTCGATACT
ATGTTATACGCCAACTTTGAAAACAACTTTGAAAAAGCTGTTTTCTGGTATTTAAGGTTTTAGAATGCAA
GGAACAGTGAATTGGAGTTCGTCTTGTTATAATTAGCTTCTTGGGGTATCTTTAAATACTGTAGAAAAGA
GGAAGGAAATAATAAATGGCTAAAATGAGAATATCACCGGAATTGAAAAAACTGATCGAAAAATACCGCT
GCGTAAAAGATACGGAAGGAATGTCTCCTGCTAAGGTATATAAGCTGGTGGGAGAAAATGAAAACCTATA
TTTAAAAATGACGGACAGCCGGTATAAAGGGACCACCTATGATGTGGAACGGGAAAAGGACATGATGCTA
TGGCTGGAAGGAAAGCTGCCTGTTCCAAAGGTCCTGCACTTTGAACGGCATGATGGCTGGAGCAATCTGC
TCATGAGTGAGGCCGATGGCGTCCTTTGCTCGGAAGAGTATGAAGATGAACAAAGCCCTGAAAAGATTAT
CGAGCTGTATGCGGAGTGCATCAGGCTCTTTCACTCCATCGACATATCGGATTGTCCCTATACGAATAGC
TTAGACAGCCGCTTAGCCGAATTGGATTACTTACTGAATAACGATCTGGCCGATGTGGATTGCGAAAACT
GGGAAGAAGACACTCCATTTAAAGATCCGCGCGAGCTGTATGATTTTTTAAAGACGGAAAAGCCCGAAGA
GGAACTTGTCTTTTCCCACGGCGACCTGGGAGACAGCAACATCTTTGTGAAAGATGGCAAAGTAAGTGGC
TTTATTGATCTTGGGAGAAGCGGCAGGGCGGACAAGTGGTATGACATTGCCTTCTGCGTCCGGTCGATCA
GGGAGGATATCGGGGAAGAACAGTATGTCGAGCTATTTTTTGACTTACTGGGGATCAAGCCTGATTGGGA
GAAAATAAAATATTATATTTTACTGGATGAATTGTTTTAGTACCTAGAATGCATGACCAAAATCCCTTAA
CGTGAGTTTTCGTTCCACTGAGCGTCAGACCCCGTAGAAAAGATCAAAGGATCTTCTTGAGATCCTTTTT
TTCTGCGCGTAATCTGCTGCTTGCAAACAAAAAAACCACCGCTACCAGCGGTGGTTTGTTTGCCGGATCA
AGAGCTACCAACTCTTTTTCCGAAGGTAACTGGCTTCAGCAGAGCGCAGATACCAAATACTGTCCTTCTA
GTGTAGCCGTAGTTAGGCCACCACTTCAAGAACTCTGTAGCACCGCCTACATACCTCGCTCTGCTAATCC
TGTTACCAGTGGCTGCTGCCAGTGGCGATAAGTCGTGTCTTACCGGGTTGGACTCAAGACGATAGTTACC
GGATAAGGCGCAGCGGTCGGGCTGAACGGGGGGTTCGTGCACACAGCCCAGCTTGGAGCGAACGACCTAC
ACCGAACTGAGATACCTACAGCGTGAGCTATGAGAAAGCGCCACGCTTCCCGAAGGGAGAAAGGCGGACA
GGTATCCGGTAAGCGGCAGGGTCGGAACAGGAGAGCGCACGAGGGAGCTTCCAGGGGGAAACGCCTGGTA
TCTTTATAGTCCTGTCGGGTTTCGCCACCTCTGACTTGAGCGTCGATTTTTGTGATGCTCGTCAGGGGGG
CGGAGCCTATGGAAAAACGCCAGCAACGCGGCCTTTTTACGGTTCCTGGCCTTTTGCTGGCCTTTTGCTC
ACATGTTCTTTCCTGCGTTATCCCCTGATTCTGTGGATAACCGTATTACCGCCTTTGAGTGAGCTGATAC
CGCTCGCCGCAGCCGAACGACCGAGCGCAGCGAGTCAGTGAGCGAGGAAGCGGAAGAGCGCCTGATGCGG
TATTTTCTCCTTACGCATCTGTGCGGTATTTCACACCGCATATGGTGCACTCTCAGTACAATCTGCTCTG
ATGCCGCATAGTTAAGCCAGTATACACTCCGCTATCGCTACGTGACTGGGTCATGGCTGCGCCCCGACAC
CCGCCAACACCCGCTGACGCGCCCTGACGGGCTTGTCTGCTCCCGGCATCCGCTTACAGACAAGCTGTGA
CCGTCTCCGGGAGCTGCATGTGTCAGAGGTTTTCACCGTCATCACCGAAACGCGCGAGGCAGGGTGCCTT
GATGTGGGCGCCGGCGGTCGAGTGGCGACGGCGCGGCTTGTCCGCGCCCTGGTAGATTGCCTGGCCGTAG
GCCAGCCATTTTTGAGCGGCCAGCGGCCGCGATAGGCCGACGCGAAGCGGCGGGGCGTAGGGAGCGCAGC
GACCGAAGGGTAGGCGCTTTTTGCAGCTCTTCGGCTGTGCGCTGGCCAGACAGTTATGCACAGGCCAGGC
GGGTTTTAAGAGTTTTAATAAGTTTTAAAGAGTTTTAGGCGGAAAAATCGCCTTTTTTCTCTTTTATATC
AGTCACTTACATGTGTGACCGGTTCCCAATGTACGGCTTTGGGTTCCCAATGTACGGGTTCCGGTTCCCA
ATGTACGGCTTTGGGTTCCCAATGTACGTGCTATTCACAGGAAAGAGTGCTTTTCGACCTTTTTCCCCTG
CTAGGGCAATTTGCCCTAGCATCTGCTCCGTACATTAGGAACCGGCGGATGCTTCGCCCTCGATCAGGTT
GCGGTAGCGCATGACTAGGATCGGGCCAGCCTGCCCCGCCTCCTCCTTCAAATCGTACTCCGGCAGGTCA
TTTGACCCGATCAGCTTGCGCACGGTGAAACAGAACTTCTTGAACTCTCCGGCGCTGCCACTGCGTTCGT
AGATCGTCTTGAACAACCATCTGGCTTCTGCCTTGCCTGCGGCGCGGCGTGCCAGGCGGTAGAGAAAACG
GCCGATGCCGGGATCGATCAAAAAGTAATCGGGGTGAACCGTCAGCACGTCCGGGTTCTTGCCTTCTGTG
ATCTCGCGGTACATCCAATCAGCTAGCTCGATCTCGATGTACTCCGGCCGCCCGGTTTCGCTCTTTACGA
TCTTGTAGCGGCTAATCAAGGCTTCACCCTCGGATACCGTCACCAGGCGGCCGTTCTTGGCCTTCTTCGT
ACGCTGCATGGCAACGTGCGTGGTGTTTAACCGAATGCAGGTTTCTACCAGGTCGTCTTTCTGCTTTCCG
CCATCGGCTCGCCGGCAGAACTTGAGTACGTCCGCAACGTGTGGACGGAACACGCGGCCGGGCTTGTCTC
CCTTCCCTTCCCGGTATCGGTTCATGGATTCGGTTAGATGGGAAACCGCCATCAGTACCAGGTCGTAATC
CCACACACTGGCCATGCCGGCCGGCCCTGCGGAAACCTCTACGTGCCCGTCTGGAAGCTCGTAGCGGATC
ACCTCGCCAGCTCGTCGGTCACGCTTCGACAGACGGAAAACGGCCACGTCCATGATGCTGCGACTATCGC
GGGTGCCCACGTCATAGAGCATCGGAACGAAAAAATCTGGTTGCTCGTCGCCCTTGGGCGGCTTCCTAAT
CGACGGCGCACCGGCTGCCGGCGGTTGCCGGGATTCTTTGCGGATTCGATCAGCGGCCGCTTGCCACGAT
TCACCGGGGCGTGCTTCTGCCTCGATGCGTTGCCGCTGGGCGGCCTGCGCGGCCTTCAACTTCTCCACCA
GGTCATCACCCAGCGCCGCGCCGATTTGTACCGGGCCGGATGGTTTGCGACCGCTCACGCCGATTCCTCG
GGCTTGGGGGTTCCAGTGCCATTGCAGGGCCGGCAGGCAACCCAGCCGCTTACGCCTGGCCAACCGCCCG
TTCCTCAACACATGGGGCATTCCACGGCGTCGGTGCCTGGTTGTTCTTGATTTTCCATGCCGCCTCCTTT
AGCCGCTAAAATTCATCTACTCATTTATTCATTTGCTCATTTACTCTGGTAGCTGCGCGATGTATTCAGA
TAGCAGCTCGGTAATGGTCTTGCCTTGGCGTACCGCGTACATCTTCAGCTTGGTGTGATCCTCCGCCGGC
AACTGAAAGTTGACCCGCTTCATGGCTGGCGTGTCTGCCAGGCTGGCCAACGTTGCAGCCTTGCTGCTGC
GTGCGCTCGGACGGCCGGCACTTAGCGTGTTTGTGCTTTTGCTCATTTTCTCTTTACCTCATTAACTCAA
ATGAGTTTTGATTTAATTTCAGCGGCCAGCGCCTGGACCTCGCGGGCAGCGTCGCCCTCGGGTTCTGATT
CAAGAACGGTTGTGCCGGCGGCGGCAGTGCCTGGGTAGCTCACGCGCTGCGTGATACGGGACTCAAGAAT
GGGCAGCTCGTACCCGGCCAGCGCCTCGGCAACCTCACCGCCGATGCGCGTGCCTTTGATCGCCCGCGAC
ACGACAAAGGCCGCTTGTAGCCTTCCATCCGTGACCTCAATGCGCTGCTTAACCAGCTCCACCAGGTCGG
CGGTGGCCCATATGTCGTAAGGGCTTGGCTGCACCGGAATCAGCACGAAGTCGGCTGCCTTGATCGCGGA
CACAGCCAAGTCCGCCGCCTGGGGCGCTCCGTCGATCACTACGAAGTCGCGCCGGCCGATGGCCTTCACG
TCGCGGTCAATCGTCGGGCGGTCGATGCCGACAACGGTTAGCGGTTGATCTTCCCGCACGGCCGCCCAAT
CGCGGGCACTGCCCTGGGGATCGGAATCGACTAACAGAACATCGGCCCCGGCGAGTTGCAGGGCGCGGGC
TAGATGGGTTGCGATGGTCGTCTTGCCTGACCCGCCTTTCTGGTTAAGTACAGCGATAACCTTCATGCGT
TCCCCTTGCGTATTTGTTTATTTACTCATCGCATCATATACGCAGCGACCGCATGACGCAAGCTGTTTTA
CTCAAATACACATCACCTTTTTAGACGGCGGCGCTCGGTTTCTTCAGCGGCCAAGCTGGCCGGCCAGGCC
GCCAGCTTGGCATCAGACAAACCGGCCAGGATTTCATGCAGCCGCACGGTTGAGACGTGCGCGGGCGGCT
CGAACACGTACCCGGCCGCGATCATCTCCGCCTCGATCTCTTCGGTAATGAAAAACGGTTCGTCCTGGCC
GTCCTGGTGCGGTTTCATGCTTGTTCCTCTTGGCGTTCATTCTCGGCGGCCGCCAGGGCGTCGGCCTCGG
TCAATGCGTCCTCACGGAAGGCACCGCGCCGCCTGGCCTCGGTGGGCGTCACTTCCTCGCTGCGCTCAAG
TGCGCGGTACAGGGTCGAGCGATGCACGCCAAGCAGTGCAGCCGCCTCTTTCACGGTGCGGCCTTCCTGG
TCGATCAGCTCGCGGGCGTGCGCGATCTGTGCCGGGGTGAGGGTAGGGCGGGGGCCAAACTTCACGCCTC
GGGCCTTGGCGGCCTCGCGCCCGCTCCGGGTGCGGTCGATGATTAGGGAACGCTCGAACTCGGCAATGCC
GGCGAACACGGTCAACACCATGCGGCCGGCCGGCGTGGTGGTGTCGGCCCACGGCTCTGCCAGGCTACGC
AGGCCCGCGCCGGCCTCCTGGATGCGCTCGGCAATGTCCAGTAGGTCGCGGGTGCTGCGGGCCAGGCGGT
CTAGCCTGGTCACTGTCACAACGTCGCCAGGGCGTAGGTGGTCAAGCATCCTGGCCAGCTCCGGGCGGTC
GCGCCTGGTGCCGGTGATCTTCTCGGAAAACAGCTTGGTGCAGCCGGCCGCGTGCAGTTCGGCCCGTTGG
TTGGTCAAGTCCTGGTCGTCGGTGCTGACGCGGGCATAGCCCAGCAGGCCAGCGGCGGCGCTCTTGTTCA
TGGCGTAATGTCTCCGGTTCTAGTCGCAAGTATTCTACTTTATGCGACTAAAACACGCGACAAGAAAACG
CCAGGAAAAGGGCAGGGCGGCAGCCTGTCGCGTAACTTAGGACTTGTGCGACATGTCGTTTTCAGAAGAC
GGCTGCACTGAACGTCAGAAGCCGACTGCACTATAGCAGCGGAGGGGTTGGATCAAAGTACTTTGATCCC
GAGGGGAACCCTGTGGTTGGCATGCACATACAAATGGACGAACGGATAAACCTTTTCACGCCCTTTTAAA
TATCCGATTATTCTAATAAACGCTCTTTTCTCTTAGGTTTACCCGCCAATATATCCTGTCAAACACTGAT
AGTTTAAACTGAAGGCGGGAAACGACAATCTGATCCAAGCTCAAGCTGCTCTAGCATTCGCCATTCAGGC
TGCGCAACTGTTGGGAAGGGCGATCGGTGCGGGCCTCTTCGCTATTACGCCAGCTGGCGAAAGGGGGATG
TGCTGCAAGGCGATTAAGTTGGGTAACGCCAGGGTTTTCCCAGTCACGACGTTGTAAAACGACGGCCAGT
GAATTCCCGATCTAGTAACATAGATGACACCGCGCGCGATAATTTATCCTAGTTTGCGCGCTATATTTTG
TTTTCTATCGCGTATTAAATGTATAATTGCGGGACTCTAATCATAAAAACCCATCTCATAAATAACGTCA
TGCATTACATGTTAATTATTACATGCTTAACGTAATTCAACAGAAATTATATGATAATCATCGCAAGACC
GGCAACAGGATTCAATCTTAAGAAACTTTATTGCCAAATGTTTGAACGATCGGGGAAATTCGAGCTCTAA
GCCTTGTCATCGTCATCCTTGTAGTCGCTGTTATCAACCACTTTGTACAAGAAAGCTGGGTCTAGATATC
TCGAGTGCGGCCGCGAATTCTTACTTTTTCTTTTTTGCCTGGCCGGCCTTTTTCGTGGCCGCCGGCCTTT
TGTCGCCTCCCAGCTGAGACAGGTCGATCCGTGTCTCGTACAGGCCGGTGATGCTCTGGTGGATCAGGGT
GGCGTCCAGCACCTCTTTGGTGCTGGTGTACCTCTTCCGGTCGATGGTGGTGTCAAAGTACTTGAAGGCG
GCAGGGGCTCCCAGATTGGTCAGGGTAAACAGGTGGATGATATTCTCGGCCTGCTCTCTGATGGGCTTAT
CCCGGTGCTTGTTGTAGGCGGACAGCACTTTGTCCAGATTAGCGTCGGCCAGGATCACTCTCTTGGAGAA
CTCGCTGATCTGCTCGATGATCTCGTCCAGGTAGTGCTTGTGCTGTTCCACAAACAGCTGTTTCTGCTCA
TTATCCTCGGGGGAGCCCTTCAGCTTCTCATAGTGGCTGGCCAGGTACAGGAAGTTCACATATTTGGAGG
GCAGGGCCAGTTCGTTTCCCTTCTGCAGTTCGCCGGCAGAGGCCAGCATTCTCTTCCGGCCGTTTTCCAG
CTCGAACAGGGAGTACTTAGGCAGCTTGATGATCAGGTCCTTTTTCACTTCTTTGTAGCCCTTGGCTTCC
AGAAAGTCGATGGGATTCTTCTCGAAGCTGCTTCTTTCCATGATGGTGATCCCCAGCAGCTCTTTCACAC
TCTTCAGTTTCTTGGACTTGCCCTTTTCCACTTTGGCCACCACCAGCACAGAATAGGCCACGGTGGGGCT
GTCGAAGCCGCCGTACTTCTTAGGGTCCCAGTCCTTCTTTCTGGCGATCAGCTTATCGCTGTTCCTCTTG
GGCAGGATAGACTCTTTGCTGAAGCCGCCTGTCTGCACCTCGGTCTTTTTCACGATATTCACTTGGGGCA
TGCTCAGCACTTTCCGCACGGTGGCAAAATCCCGGCCCTTATCCCACACGATCTCCCCGGTTTCGCCGTT
TGTCTCGATCAGAGGCCGCTTCCGGATCTCGCCGTTGGCCAGGGTAATCTCGGTCTTGAAAAAGTTCATG
ATGTTGCTGTAGAAGAAGTACTTGGCGGTAGCCTTGCCGATTTCCTGCTCGCTCTTGGCGATCATCTTCC
GCACGTCGTACACCTTGTAGTCGCCGTACACGAACTCGCTTTCCAGCTTAGGGTACTTTTTGATCAGGGC
GGTTCCCACGACGGCGTTCAGGTAGGCGTCGTGGGCGTGGTGGTAGTTGTTGATCTCGCGCACTTTGTAA
AACTGGAAATCCTTCCGGAAATCGGACACCAGCTTGGACTTCAGGGTGATCACTTTCACTTCCCGGATCA
GCTTGTCATTCTCGTCGTACTTAGTGTTCATCCGGGAGTCCAGGATCTGTGCCACGTGCTTTGTGATCTG
CCGGGTTTCCACCAGCTGTCTCTTGATGAAGCCGGCCTTATCCAGTTCGCTCAGGCCGCCTCTCTCGGCC
TTGGTCAGATTGTCGAACTTTCTCTGGGTAATCAGCTTGGCGTTCAGCAGCTGCCGCCAGTAGTTCTTCA
TCTTCTTCACGACCTCTTCGGAGGGCACGTTGTCGCTCTTGCCCCGGTTCTTGTCGCTTCTGGTCAGCAC
CTTGTTGTCGATGGAGTCGTCCTTCAGAAAGCTCTGAGGCACGATATGGTCCACATCGTAGTCGGACAGC
CGGTTGATGTCCAGTTCCTGGTCCACGTACATATCCCGCCCATTCTGCAGGTAGTACAGGTACAGCTTCT
CGTTCTGCAGCTGGGTGTTTTCCACGGGGTGTTCTTTCAGGATCTGGCTGCCCAGCTCTTTGATGCCCTC
TTCGATCCGCTTCATTCTCTCGCGGCTGTTCTTCTGTCCCTTCTGGGTGGTCTGGTTCTCTCTGGCCATT
TCGATCACGATGTTCTCGGGCTTGTGCCGGCCCATCACTTTCACGAGCTCGTCCACCACCTTCACTGTCT
GCAGGATGCCCTTCTTAATGGCGGGGCTGCCGGCCAGATTGGCAATGTGCTCGTGCAGGCTATCGCCCTG
GCCGGACACCTGGGCTTTCTGGATGTCCTCTTTAAAGGTCAGGCTGTCGTCGTGGATCAGCTGCATGAAG
TTTCTGTTGGCGAAGCCGTCGGACTTCAGGAAATCCAGGATTGTCTTGCCGGACTGCTTGTCCCGGATGC
CGTTGATCAGCTTCCGGCTCAGCCTGCCCCAGCCGGTGTATCTCCGCCGCTTCAGCTGCTTCATCACTTT
GTCGTCGAACAGGTGGGCATAGGTTTTCAGCCGTTCCTCGATCATCTCTCTGTCCTCAAACAGTGTCAGG
GTCAGCACGATATCTTCCAGAATGTCCTCGTTTTCCTCATTGTCCAGGAAGTCCTTGTCCTTGATAATTT
TCAGCAGATCGTGGTATGTGCCCAGGGAGGCGTTGAACCGATCTTCCACGCCGGAGATTTCCACGGAGTC
GAAGCACTCGATTTTCTTGAAGTAGTCCTCTTTCAGCTGCTTCACGGTCACTTTCCGGTTGGTCTTGAAC
AGCAGGTCCACGATGGCCTTTTTCTGCTCGCCGCTCAGGAAGGCGGGCTTTCTCATTCCCTCGGTCACGT
ATTTCACTTTGGTCAGCTCGTTATACACGGTGAAGTACTCGTACAGCAGGCTGTGCTTGGGCAGCACCTT
CTCGTTGGGCAGGTTCTTATCGAAGTTGGTCATCCGCTCGATGAAGCTCTGGGCGGAAGCGCCCTTGTCC
ACCACTTCCTCGAAGTTCCAGGGGGTGATGGTTTCCTCGCTCTTTCTGGTCATCCAGGCGAATCTGCTGT
TTCCCCTGGCCAGAGGGCCCACGTAGTAGGGGATGCGGAAGGTCAGGATCTTCTCGATCTTTTCCCGGTT
GTCCTTCAGGAATGGGTAAAAATCTTCCTGCCGCCGCAGAATGGCGTGCAGCTCTCCCAGGTGGATCTGG
TGGGGGATGCTGCCGTTGTCGAAGGTCCGCTGCTTCCGCAGCAGGTCCTCTCTGTTCAGCTTCACGAGCA
GTTCCTCGGTGCCGTCCATCTTTTCCAGGATGGGCTTGATGAACTTGTAGAACTCTTCCTGGCTGGCTCC
GCCGTCAATGTAGCCGGCGTAGCCGTTCTTGCTCTGGTCGAAGAAAATCTCTTTGTACTTCTCAGGCAGC
TGCTGCCGCACGAGAGCTTTCAGCAGGGTCAGGTCCTGGTGGTGCTCGTCGTATCTCTTGATCATAGAGG
CGCTCAGGGGGGCCTTGGTGATCTCGGTGTTCACTCTCAGGATGTCGCTCAGCAGGATGGCGTCGGACAG
GTTCTTGGCGGCCAGAAACAGGTCGGCGTACTGGTCGCCGATCTGGGCCAGCAGGTTGTCCAGGTCGTCG
TCGTAGGTGTCCTTGCTCAGCTGCAGTTTGGCATCCTCGGCCAGGTCGAAGTTGCTCTTGAAGTTGGGGG
TCAGGCCCAGGCTCAGGGCAATCAGGTTTCCGAACAGGCCATTCTTCTTCTCGCCGGGCAGCTGGGCGAT
CAGATTTTCCAGCCGTCTGCTCTTGCTCAGTCTGGCAGACAGGATGGCCTTGGCGTCCACGCCGCTGGCG
TTGATGGGGTTTTCCTCGAACAGCTGGTTGTAGGTCTGCACCAGCTGGATGAACAGCTTGTCCACGTCGC
TGTTGTCGGGGTTCAGGTCGCCCTCGATCAGGAAGTGGCCCCGGAACTTGATCATGTGGGCCAGGGCCAG
ATAGATCAGCCGCAGGTCGGCCTTGTCGGTGCTGTCCACCAGTTTCTTTCTCAGGTGGTAGATGGTGGGG
TACTTCTCGTGGTAGGCCACCTCGTCCACGATGTTGCCGAAGATGGGGTGCCGCTCGTGCTTCTTATCCT
CTTCCACCAGGAAGGACTCTTCCAGTCTGTGGAAGAAGCTGTCGTCCACCTTGGCCATCTCGTTGCTGAA
GATCTCTTGCAGATAGCAGATCCGGTTCTTCCGTCTGGTGTATCTTCTTCTGGCGGTTCTCTTCAGCCGG
GTGGCCTCGGCTGTTTCGCCGCTGTCGAACAGCAGGGCTCCGATCAGGTTCTTCTTGATGCTGTGCCGGT
CGGTGTTGCCCAGCACCTTGAATTTCTTGCTGGGCACCTTGTACTCGTCGGTGATCACGGCCCAGCCCAC
AGAGTTGGTGCCGATGTCCAGGCCGATGCTGTACTTCTTGTCGGCTGCTGGGACTCCGTGGATACCGACC
TTCCGCTTCTTCTTTGGGGCCATCTTATCGTCATCGTCTTTGTAATCAATATCATGATCCTTGTAGTCTC
CGTCGTGGTCCTTATAGTCCATGGTTAAGTATTTCCTTAGAGAATTGGTTCTATCTCCTTCGAAGCCTGC
TTTTTTGTACAAACTTGTTGATAACTCTAGAGTCCCCCGTGTTCTCTCCAAATGAAATGAACTTCCTTAT
ATAGAGGAAGGGTCTTGCGAAGGATAGTGGGATTGTGCGTCATCCCTTACGTCAGTGGAGATATCACATC
AATCCACTTGCTTTGAAGACGTGGTTGGAACGTCTTCTTTTTCCACGATGCTCCTCGTGGGTGGGGGTCC
ATCTTTGGGACCACTGTCGGCAGAGGCATCTTCAACGATGGCCTTTCCTTTATCGCAATGATGGCATTTG
TAGGAGCCACCTTCCTTTTCCACTATCTTCACAATAAAGTGACAGATAGCTGGGCAATGGAATCCGAGGA
GGTTTCCGGATATTACCCTTTGTTGAAAAGTCTCAATTGCCCTTTGGTCTTCTGAGACTGTATCTTTGAT
ATTTTTGGAGTAGACAAGTGTGTCGTGCTCCACCATGTTGACGAAGATTTTCTTCTTGTCATTGAGTCGT
AAGAGACTCTGTATGAACTGTTCGCCAGTCTTTACGGCGAGTTCTGTTAGGTCCTCTATTTGAATCTTTG
ACTCCATGGCCTTTGATTCAGTGGGAACTACCTTTTTAGAGACTCCAATCTCTATTACTTGCCTTGGTTT
GTGAAGCAAGCCTTGAATCGTCCATACTGGAATAGTACTTCTGATCTTGAGAAATATATCTTTCTCTGTG
TTCTTGATGCAGTTAGTCCTGAATCTTTTGACTGCATCTTTAACCTTCTTGGGAAGGTATTTGATTTCCT
GGAGATTATTGCTCGGGTAGATCGTCTTGATGAGTGCTGCTGCGTAAGCCTCTCTAACCATCTGTGGGTT
AGCATTCTTTCTGAAATTGAAAAGGCTAATCTGGGGACCTGCAGGCATGCACGCGCTAAAAACGGACTAG
CCTTATTTTAACTTGCTATTTCTAGCTCTAAAACAAAAAAGCACCGACTCGGTGCCACTTTTTCAAGTTG
ATAACGGACTAGCCTTATTTTAACTTGCTATTTCTAGCTCTAAAACCGAGACCTCGGTCTCCTGCCACGG
ATCATCTGCACAACTCTTTTAAATCAGCTTTGATCTATGTGGATAGCCGAGGTGGTACTAATACTAGTCT
TTGTTGTCGTCCAATTGCGTAATGGGCCGGCCCATACTGCAATACATGTCCTGAAAGGCTTCATGGCCCA
CTACGAAATGCTTTTCTCCTACAGTTTATCTTACTTCTTCACATCACGTGGTTTCCAACGTACCCAGTGT
TCCCGGCTTCCAGCATTTGCTGGTAGCACCAGTAGAAGACGCCTGTCTTGTGCTATGGTCCCTGACTGCA
CATCTGATTCCTCCAAGATCCATGCATGCCTGATAACTTTAAGTTGCTTCAGAAGAACTTTAAGTGATCT
GTTCGTATGTTTAAAGATTCCTTAAGCTTGGCGTAATCATGTCATAGCTGTTTCCTGTGTGAAATTGTTA
TCCGCTCACAATTCCACACAACATACGAGCCGGAAGCATAAAGTGTAAAGCCTGGGGTGCCTAATGAGTG
AGCTAACTCACATTAATTGCGTTGCGCTCACTGCCCGCTTTCCAGTCGGGAAACCTGTCGTGCCAGCTGC
ATTAATGAATCGGCCAACGCGCGGGGAGAGGCGGTTTGCGTATTGGCTAGAGCAGCTTGCCAACATGGTG
GAGCACGACACTCTCGTCTACTCCAAGAATATCAAAGATACAGTCTCAGAAGACCAAAGGGCTATTGAGA
CTTTTCAACAAAGGGTAATATCGGGAAACCTCCTCGGATT
Features (pLannotate 1.2.2; 29 found; start..end, strand, type, name):
    699..1724    +  CDS            HygR: hygromycin B phosphotransferase confers resistance to hygromycin
   1765..1939    +  polyA_signal   CaMV poly(A) signal: cauliflower mosaic virus polyadenylation signal
   2017..2041    -  misc_feature   LB T-DNA repeat: left border repeat from nopaline C58 T-DNA
   2466..3260    +  CDS            KanR: aminoglycoside phosphotransferase; aphA-3; confers resistance to kanamycin
   3347..3935    +  rep_origin     ori: high-copy-number ColE1/pMB1/pBR322/pUC origin of replication
   4121..4261    -  misc_feature   bom: basis of mobility region from pBR322
   4363..4402    -  CDS            rop (fragment): Rop protein, which maintains plasmids at low copy number; rop
   4605..4799    -  rep_origin     pVS1 oriV: origin of replication for the Pseudomonas plasmid pVS1 (Heeb et al., 2000)
   4865..5938    -  CDS            pVS1 RepA: replication protein from the Pseudomonas plasmid pVS1 (Heeb et al., 2000)
   6367..6996    -  CDS            pVS1 StaA: stability protein from the Pseudomonas plasmid pVS1 (Heeb et al., 2000)
   7556..7957    -  CDS            Y4CG_SINFN (fragment): Protein inferred from homology: Swiss-Prot protein existence level 3. From Sinorhizobium fredii (strain NBRC 101917 / NGR234).
   8297..8321    -  misc_feature   RB T-DNA repeat: right border repeat from nopaline C58 T-DNA
   8387..8544    -  CDS            lacZα (fragment): LacZα fragment of β-galactosidase; lacZ fragment
   8549..8801    -  terminator     NOS terminator: nopaline synthase terminator and poly(A) signal
   8823..8847    -  CDS            3xFLAG (fragment): three tandem FLAG® epitope tags, followed by an enterokinase cleavage site
   8857..8881    +  protein_bind   attB2: mutant version of attB; recombination site for the Gateway® BP reaction BP Clonase™
   8914..8961    -  CDS            nucleoplasmin NLS: bipartite nuclear localization signal from nucleoplasmin
   8962..11460   -  CDS            Cas9(C): C-terminal portion of Streptococcus pyogenes Cas9 (Zetsche et al., 2015)
  11461..13062   -  CDS            Cas9(N): N-terminal portion of Streptococcus pyogenes Cas9 (Zetsche et al., 2015)
  13224..13248   -  protein_bind   attB1: mutant version of attB; recombination site for the Gateway® BP reaction BP Clonase™
  13274..13615   -  promoter       CaMV 35S promoter: strong constitutive promoter from cauliflower mosaic virus
  14131..14174   -  misc_RNA       gRNA scaffold (fragment): guide RNA scaffold for the Streptococcus pyogenes CRISPR/Cas9 system
  14181..14256   -  misc_RNA       gRNA scaffold: guide RNA scaffold for the Streptococcus pyogenes CRISPR/Cas9 system
  14273..14653   -  promoter       OsU3 promoter: Oryza sativa (rice) snRNA U3 promoter
  14693..14715   -  protein_bind   lac operator (fragment): The lac repressor binds to the lac operator to inhibit transcription in E. coli. This inhibition can be relieved by adding lactose or isopropyl-β-D-thiogalactopyranoside (IPTG). lac repressor encoded by lacI
  14719..14749   -  promoter       lac promoter: promoter for the E. coli lac operon
  14764..14785   -  protein_bind   CAP binding site: CAP binding activates transcription in the presence of cAMP. E. coli catabolite activator protein
  14798..14886   -  CDS            lacI (fragment): lac repressor; lacI; The lac repressor binds to the lac operator to inhibit transcription in E. coli. This inhibition can be relieved by adding lactose or isopropyl-β-D-thiogalactopyranoside (IPTG).
  14976..632     +  promoter       CaMV 35S promoter (enhanced) (across the origin): cauliflower mosaic virus 35S promoter with a duplicated enhancer region
