>Addgene plasmid #51295 | pRGEB31 | analyzer sequence | sequence record 78028
AGCTTAAGGAATCTTTAAACATACGAACAGATCACTTAAAGTTCTTCTGAAGCAACTTAAAGTTATCAGG
CATGCATGGATCTTGGAGGAATCAGATGTGCAGTCAGGGACCATAGCACAAGACAGGCGTCTTCTACTGG
TGCTACCAGCAAATGCTGGAAGCCGGGAACACTGGGTACGTTGGAAACCACGTGATGTGAAGAAGTAAGA
TAAACTGTAGGAGAAAAGCATTTCGTAGTGGGCCATGAAGCCTTTCAGGACATGTATTGCAGTATGGGCC
GGCCCATTACGCAATTGGACGACAACAAAGACTAGTATTAGTACCACCTCGGCTATCCACATAGATCAAA
GCTGATTTAAAAGAGTTGTGCAGATGATCCGTGGCAGGAGACCGAGGTCTCGGTTTTAGAGCTAGAAATA
GCAAGTTAAAATAAGGCTAGTCCGTTATCAACTTGAAAAAGTGGCACCGAGTCGGTGCTTTTTTGTTTTA
GAGCTAGAAATAGCAAGTTAAAATAAGGCTAGTCCGTTTTTAGCGCGTGCATGCCTGCAGGTCCCCAGAT
TAGCCTTTTCAATTTCAGAAAGAATGCTAACCCACAGATGGTTAGAGAGGCTTACGCAGCAGCACTCATC
AAGACGATCTACCCGAGCAATAATCTCCAGGAAATCAAATACCTTCCCAAGAAGGTTAAAGATGCAGTCA
AAAGATTCAGGACTAACTGCATCAAGAACACAGAGAAAGATATATTTCTCAAGATCAGAAGTACTATTCC
AGTATGGACGATTCAAGGCTTGCTTCACAAACCAAGGCAAGTAATAGAGATTGGAGTCTCTAAAAAGGTA
GTTCCCACTGAATCAAAGGCCATGGAGTCAAAGATTCAAATAGAGGACCTAACAGAACTCGCCGTAAAGA
CTGGCGAACAGTTCATACAGAGTCTCTTACGACTCAATGACAAGAAGAAAATCTTCGTCAACATGGTGGA
GCACGACACACTTGTCTACTCCAAAAATATCAAAGATACAGTCTCAGAAGACCAAAGGGCAATTGAGACT
TTTCAACAAAGGGTAATATCCGGAAACCTCCTCGGATTCCATTGCCCAGCTATCTGTCACTTTATTGTGA
AGATAGTGGAAAAGGAAGGTGGCTCCTACAAATGCCATCATTGCGATAAAGGAAAGGCCATCGTTGAAGA
TGCCTCTGCCGACAGTGGTCCCAAAGATGGACCCCCACCCACGAGGAGCATCGTGGAAAAAGAAGACGTT
CCAACCACGTCTTCAAAGCAAGTGGATTGATGTGATATCTCCACTGACGTAAGGGATGACGCACAATCCC
ACTATCCTTCGCAAGACCCTTCCTCTATATAAGGAAGTTCATTTCATTTGGAGAGAACACGGGGGACTCT
AGAGTTATCAACAAGTTTGTACAAAAAAGCAGGCTTCGAAGGAGATAGAACCAATTCTCTAAGGAAATAC
TTAACCATGGACTATAAGGACCACGACGGAGACTACAAGGATCATGATATTGATTACAAAGACGATGACG
ATAAGATGGCCCCAAAGAAGAAGCGGAAGGTCGGTATCCACGGAGTCCCAGCAGCCGACAAGAAGTACAG
CATCGGCCTGGACATCGGCACCAACTCTGTGGGCTGGGCCGTGATCACCGACGAGTACAAGGTGCCCAGC
AAGAAATTCAAGGTGCTGGGCAACACCGACCGGCACAGCATCAAGAAGAACCTGATCGGAGCCCTGCTGT
TCGACAGCGGCGAAACAGCCGAGGCCACCCGGCTGAAGAGAACCGCCAGAAGAAGATACACCAGACGGAA
GAACCGGATCTGCTATCTGCAAGAGATCTTCAGCAACGAGATGGCCAAGGTGGACGACAGCTTCTTCCAC
AGACTGGAAGAGTCCTTCCTGGTGGAAGAGGATAAGAAGCACGAGCGGCACCCCATCTTCGGCAACATCG
TGGACGAGGTGGCCTACCACGAGAAGTACCCCACCATCTACCACCTGAGAAAGAAACTGGTGGACAGCAC
CGACAAGGCCGACCTGCGGCTGATCTATCTGGCCCTGGCCCACATGATCAAGTTCCGGGGCCACTTCCTG
ATCGAGGGCGACCTGAACCCCGACAACAGCGACGTGGACAAGCTGTTCATCCAGCTGGTGCAGACCTACA
ACCAGCTGTTCGAGGAAAACCCCATCAACGCCAGCGGCGTGGACGCCAAGGCCATCCTGTCTGCCAGACT
GAGCAAGAGCAGACGGCTGGAAAATCTGATCGCCCAGCTGCCCGGCGAGAAGAAGAATGGCCTGTTCGGA
AACCTGATTGCCCTGAGCCTGGGCCTGACCCCCAACTTCAAGAGCAACTTCGACCTGGCCGAGGATGCCA
AACTGCAGCTGAGCAAGGACACCTACGACGACGACCTGGACAACCTGCTGGCCCAGATCGGCGACCAGTA
CGCCGACCTGTTTCTGGCCGCCAAGAACCTGTCCGACGCCATCCTGCTGAGCGACATCCTGAGAGTGAAC
ACCGAGATCACCAAGGCCCCCCTGAGCGCCTCTATGATCAAGAGATACGACGAGCACCACCAGGACCTGA
CCCTGCTGAAAGCTCTCGTGCGGCAGCAGCTGCCTGAGAAGTACAAAGAGATTTTCTTCGACCAGAGCAA
GAACGGCTACGCCGGCTACATTGACGGCGGAGCCAGCCAGGAAGAGTTCTACAAGTTCATCAAGCCCATC
CTGGAAAAGATGGACGGCACCGAGGAACTGCTCGTGAAGCTGAACAGAGAGGACCTGCTGCGGAAGCAGC
GGACCTTCGACAACGGCAGCATCCCCCACCAGATCCACCTGGGAGAGCTGCACGCCATTCTGCGGCGGCA
GGAAGATTTTTACCCATTCCTGAAGGACAACCGGGAAAAGATCGAGAAGATCCTGACCTTCCGCATCCCC
TACTACGTGGGCCCTCTGGCCAGGGGAAACAGCAGATTCGCCTGGATGACCAGAAAGAGCGAGGAAACCA
TCACCCCCTGGAACTTCGAGGAAGTGGTGGACAAGGGCGCTTCCGCCCAGAGCTTCATCGAGCGGATGAC
CAACTTCGATAAGAACCTGCCCAACGAGAAGGTGCTGCCCAAGCACAGCCTGCTGTACGAGTACTTCACC
GTGTATAACGAGCTGACCAAAGTGAAATACGTGACCGAGGGAATGAGAAAGCCCGCCTTCCTGAGCGGCG
AGCAGAAAAAGGCCATCGTGGACCTGCTGTTCAAGACCAACCGGAAAGTGACCGTGAAGCAGCTGAAAGA
GGACTACTTCAAGAAAATCGAGTGCTTCGACTCCGTGGAAATCTCCGGCGTGGAAGATCGGTTCAACGCC
TCCCTGGGCACATACCACGATCTGCTGAAAATTATCAAGGACAAGGACTTCCTGGACAATGAGGAAAACG
AGGACATTCTGGAAGATATCGTGCTGACCCTGACACTGTTTGAGGACAGAGAGATGATCGAGGAACGGCT
GAAAACCTATGCCCACCTGTTCGACGACAAAGTGATGAAGCAGCTGAAGCGGCGGAGATACACCGGCTGG
GGCAGGCTGAGCCGGAAGCTGATCAACGGCATCCGGGACAAGCAGTCCGGCAAGACAATCCTGGATTTCC
TGAAGTCCGACGGCTTCGCCAACAGAAACTTCATGCAGCTGATCCACGACGACAGCCTGACCTTTAAAGA
GGACATCCAGAAAGCCCAGGTGTCCGGCCAGGGCGATAGCCTGCACGAGCACATTGCCAATCTGGCCGGC
AGCCCCGCCATTAAGAAGGGCATCCTGCAGACAGTGAAGGTGGTGGACGAGCTCGTGAAAGTGATGGGCC
GGCACAAGCCCGAGAACATCGTGATCGAAATGGCCAGAGAGAACCAGACCACCCAGAAGGGACAGAAGAA
CAGCCGCGAGAGAATGAAGCGGATCGAAGAGGGCATCAAAGAGCTGGGCAGCCAGATCCTGAAAGAACAC
CCCGTGGAAAACACCCAGCTGCAGAACGAGAAGCTGTACCTGTACTACCTGCAGAATGGGCGGGATATGT
ACGTGGACCAGGAACTGGACATCAACCGGCTGTCCGACTACGATGTGGACCATATCGTGCCTCAGAGCTT
TCTGAAGGACGACTCCATCGACAACAAGGTGCTGACCAGAAGCGACAAGAACCGGGGCAAGAGCGACAAC
GTGCCCTCCGAAGAGGTCGTGAAGAAGATGAAGAACTACTGGCGGCAGCTGCTGAACGCCAAGCTGATTA
CCCAGAGAAAGTTCGACAATCTGACCAAGGCCGAGAGAGGCGGCCTGAGCGAACTGGATAAGGCCGGCTT
CATCAAGAGACAGCTGGTGGAAACCCGGCAGATCACAAAGCACGTGGCACAGATCCTGGACTCCCGGATG
AACACTAAGTACGACGAGAATGACAAGCTGATCCGGGAAGTGAAAGTGATCACCCTGAAGTCCAAGCTGG
TGTCCGATTTCCGGAAGGATTTCCAGTTTTACAAAGTGCGCGAGATCAACAACTACCACCACGCCCACGA
CGCCTACCTGAACGCCGTCGTGGGAACCGCCCTGATCAAAAAGTACCCTAAGCTGGAAAGCGAGTTCGTG
TACGGCGACTACAAGGTGTACGACGTGCGGAAGATGATCGCCAAGAGCGAGCAGGAAATCGGCAAGGCTA
CCGCCAAGTACTTCTTCTACAGCAACATCATGAACTTTTTCAAGACCGAGATTACCCTGGCCAACGGCGA
GATCCGGAAGCGGCCTCTGATCGAGACAAACGGCGAAACCGGGGAGATCGTGTGGGATAAGGGCCGGGAT
TTTGCCACCGTGCGGAAAGTGCTGAGCATGCCCCAAGTGAATATCGTGAAAAAGACCGAGGTGCAGACAG
GCGGCTTCAGCAAAGAGTCTATCCTGCCCAAGAGGAACAGCGATAAGCTGATCGCCAGAAAGAAGGACTG
GGACCCTAAGAAGTACGGCGGCTTCGACAGCCCCACCGTGGCCTATTCTGTGCTGGTGGTGGCCAAAGTG
GAAAAGGGCAAGTCCAAGAAACTGAAGAGTGTGAAAGAGCTGCTGGGGATCACCATCATGGAAAGAAGCA
GCTTCGAGAAGAATCCCATCGACTTTCTGGAAGCCAAGGGCTACAAAGAAGTGAAAAAGGACCTGATCAT
CAAGCTGCCTAAGTACTCCCTGTTCGAGCTGGAAAACGGCCGGAAGAGAATGCTGGCCTCTGCCGGCGAA
CTGCAGAAGGGAAACGAACTGGCCCTGCCCTCCAAATATGTGAACTTCCTGTACCTGGCCAGCCACTATG
AGAAGCTGAAGGGCTCCCCCGAGGATAATGAGCAGAAACAGCTGTTTGTGGAACAGCACAAGCACTACCT
GGACGAGATCATCGAGCAGATCAGCGAGTTCTCCAAGAGAGTGATCCTGGCCGACGCTAATCTGGACAAA
GTGCTGTCCGCCTACAACAAGCACCGGGATAAGCCCATCAGAGAGCAGGCCGAGAATATCATCCACCTGT
TTACCCTGACCAATCTGGGAGCCCCTGCCGCCTTCAAGTACTTTGACACCACCATCGACCGGAAGAGGTA
CACCAGCACCAAAGAGGTGCTGGACGCCACCCTGATCCACCAGAGCATCACCGGCCTGTACGAGACACGG
ATCGACCTGTCTCAGCTGGGAGGCGACAAAAGGCCGGCGGCCACGAAAAAGGCCGGCCAGGCAAAAAAGA
AAAAGTAAGAATTCGCGGCCGCACTCGAGATATCTAGACCCAGCTTTCTTGTACAAAGTGGTTGATAACA
GCGACTACAAGGATGACGATGACAAGGCTTAGAGCTCGAATTTCCCCGATCGTTCAAACATTTGGCAATA
AAGTTTCTTAAGATTGAATCCTGTTGCCGGTCTTGCGATGATTATCATATAATTTCTGTTGAATTACGTT
AAGCATGTAATAATTAACATGTAATGCATGACGTTATTTATGAGATGGGTTTTTATGATTAGAGTCCCGC
AATTATACATTTAATACGCGATAGAAAACAAAATATAGCGCGCAAACTAGGATAAATTATCGCGCGCGGT
GTCATCTATGTTACTAGATCGGGAATTCACTGGCCGTCGTTTTACACTGGCCGTCGTTTTACAACGTCGT
GACTGGGAAAACCCTGGCGTTACCCAACTTAATCGCCTTGCAGCACATCCCCCTTTCGCCAGCTGGCGTA
ATAGCGAAGAGGCCCGCACCGATCGCCCTTCCCAACAGTTGCGCAGCCTGAATGGCGAATGCTAGAGCAG
CTTGAGCTTGGATCAGATTGTCGTTTCCCGCCTTCAGTTTAAACTATCAGTGTTTGACAGGATATATTGG
CGGGTAAACCTAAGAGAAAAGAGCGTTTATTAGAATAACGGATATTTAAAAGGGCGTGAAAAGGTTTATC
CGTTCGTCCATTTGTATGTGCATGCCAACCACAGGGTTCCCCTCGGGATCAAAGTACTTTGATCCAACCC
CTCCGCTGCTATAGTGCAGTCGGCTTCTGACGTTCAGTGCAGCCGTCTTCTGAAAACGACATGTCGCACA
AGTCCTAAGTTACGCGACAGGCTGCCGCCCTGCCCTTTTCCTGGCGTTTTCTTGTCGCGTGTTTTAGTCG
CATAAAGTAGAATACTTGCGACTAGAACCGGAGACATTACGCCATGAACAAGAGCGCCGCCGCTGGCCTG
CTGGGCTATGCCCGCGTCAGCACCGACGACCAGGACTTGACCAACCAACGGGCCGAACTGCACGCGGCCG
GCTGCACCAAGCTGTTTTCCGAGAAGATCACCGGCACCAGGCGCGACCGCCCGGAGCTGGCCAGGATGCT
TGACCACCTACGCCCTGGCGACGTTGTGACAGTGACCAGGCTAGACCGCCTGGCCCGCAGCACCCGCGAC
CTACTGGACATTGCCGAGCGCATCCAGGAGGCCGGCGCGGGCCTGCGTAGCCTGGCAGAGCCGTGGGCCG
ACACCACCACGCCGGCCGGCCGCATGGTGTTGACCGTGTTCGCCGGCATTGCCGAGTTCGAGCGTTCCCT
AATCATCGACCGCACCCGGAGCGGGCGCGAGGCCGCCAAGGCCCGAGGCGTGAAGTTTGGCCCCCGCCCT
ACCCTCACCCCGGCACAGATCGCGCACGCCCGCGAGCTGATCGACCAGGAAGGCCGCACCGTGAAAGAGG
CGGCTGCACTGCTTGGCGTGCATCGCTCGACCCTGTACCGCGCACTTGAGCGCAGCGAGGAAGTGACGCC
CACCGAGGCCAGGCGGCGCGGTGCCTTCCGTGAGGACGCATTGACCGAGGCCGACGCCCTGGCGGCCGCC
GAGAATGAACGCCAAGAGGAACAAGCATGAAACCGCACCAGGACGGCCAGGACGAACCGTTTTTCATTAC
CGAAGAGATCGAGGCGGAGATGATCGCGGCCGGGTACGTGTTCGAGCCGCCCGCGCACGTCTCAACCGTG
CGGCTGCATGAAATCCTGGCCGGTTTGTCTGATGCCAAGCTGGCGGCCTGGCCGGCCAGCTTGGCCGCTG
AAGAAACCGAGCGCCGCCGTCTAAAAAGGTGATGTGTATTTGAGTAAAACAGCTTGCGTCATGCGGTCGC
TGCGTATATGATGCGATGAGTAAATAAACAAATACGCAAGGGGAACGCATGAAGGTTATCGCTGTACTTA
ACCAGAAAGGCGGGTCAGGCAAGACGACCATCGCAACCCATCTAGCCCGCGCCCTGCAACTCGCCGGGGC
CGATGTTCTGTTAGTCGATTCCGATCCCCAGGGCAGTGCCCGCGATTGGGCGGCCGTGCGGGAAGATCAA
CCGCTAACCGTTGTCGGCATCGACCGCCCGACGATTGACCGCGACGTGAAGGCCATCGGCCGGCGCGACT
TCGTAGTGATCGACGGAGCGCCCCAGGCGGCGGACTTGGCTGTGTCCGCGATCAAGGCAGCCGACTTCGT
GCTGATTCCGGTGCAGCCAAGCCCTTACGACATATGGGCCACCGCCGACCTGGTGGAGCTGGTTAAGCAG
CGCATTGAGGTCACGGATGGAAGGCTACAAGCGGCCTTTGTCGTGTCGCGGGCGATCAAAGGCACGCGCA
TCGGCGGTGAGGTTGCCGAGGCGCTGGCCGGGTACGAGCTGCCCATTCTTGAGTCCCGTATCACGCAGCG
CGTGAGCTACCCAGGCACTGCCGCCGCCGGCACAACCGTTCTTGAATCAGAACCCGAGGGCGACGCTGCC
CGCGAGGTCCAGGCGCTGGCCGCTGAAATTAAATCAAAACTCATTTGAGTTAATGAGGTAAAGAGAAAAT
GAGCAAAAGCACAAACACGCTAAGTGCCGGCCGTCCGAGCGCACGCAGCAGCAAGGCTGCAACGTTGGCC
AGCCTGGCAGACACGCCAGCCATGAAGCGGGTCAACTTTCAGTTGCCGGCGGAGGATCACACCAAGCTGA
AGATGTACGCGGTACGCCAAGGCAAGACCATTACCGAGCTGCTATCTGAATACATCGCGCAGCTACCAGA
GTAAATGAGCAAATGAATAAATGAGTAGATGAATTTTAGCGGCTAAAGGAGGCGGCATGGAAAATCAAGA
ACAACCAGGCACCGACGCCGTGGAATGCCCCATGTGTGGAGGAACGGGCGGTTGGCCAGGCGTAAGCGGC
TGGGTTGTCTGCCGGCCCTGCAATGGCACTGGAACCCCCAAGCCCGAGGAATCGGCGTGACGGTCGCAAA
CCATCCGGCCCGGTACAAATCGGCGCGGCGCTGGGTGATGACCTGGTGGAGAAGTTGAAGGCCGCGCAGG
CCGCCCAGCGGCAACGCATCGAGGCAGAAGCACGCCCCGGTGAATCGTGGCAAGCGGCCGCTGATCGAAT
CCGCAAAGAATCCCGGCAACCGCCGGCAGCCGGTGCGCCGTCGATTAGGAAGCCGCCCAAGGGCGACGAG
CAACCAGATTTTTTCGTTCCGATGCTCTATGACGTGGGCACCCGCGATAGTCGCAGCATCATGGACGTGG
CCGTTTTCCGTCTGTCGAAGCGTGACCGACGAGCTGGCGAGGTGATCCGCTACGAGCTTCCAGACGGGCA
CGTAGAGGTTTCCGCAGGGCCGGCCGGCATGGCCAGTGTGTGGGATTACGACCTGGTACTGATGGCGGTT
TCCCATCTAACCGAATCCATGAACCGATACCGGGAAGGGAAGGGAGACAAGCCCGGCCGCGTGTTCCGTC
CACACGTTGCGGACGTACTCAAGTTCTGCCGGCGAGCCGATGGCGGAAAGCAGAAAGACGACCTGGTAGA
AACCTGCATTCGGTTAAACACCACGCACGTTGCCATGCAGCGTACGAAGAAGGCCAAGAACGGCCGCCTG
GTGACGGTATCCGAGGGTGAAGCCTTGATTAGCCGCTACAAGATCGTAAAGAGCGAAACCGGGCGGCCGG
AGTACATCGAGATCGAGCTAGCTGATTGGATGTACCGCGAGATCACAGAAGGCAAGAACCCGGACGTGCT
GACGGTTCACCCCGATTACTTTTTGATCGATCCCGGCATCGGCCGTTTTCTCTACCGCCTGGCACGCCGC
GCCGCAGGCAAGGCAGAAGCCAGATGGTTGTTCAAGACGATCTACGAACGCAGTGGCAGCGCCGGAGAGT
TCAAGAAGTTCTGTTTCACCGTGCGCAAGCTGATCGGGTCAAATGACCTGCCGGAGTACGATTTGAAGGA
GGAGGCGGGGCAGGCTGGCCCGATCCTAGTCATGCGCTACCGCAACCTGATCGAGGGCGAAGCATCCGCC
GGTTCCTAATGTACGGAGCAGATGCTAGGGCAAATTGCCCTAGCAGGGGAAAAAGGTCGAAAAGCACTCT
TTCCTGTGGATAGCACGTACATTGGGAACCCAAAGCCGTACATTGGGAACCGGAACCCGTACATTGGGAA
CCCAAAGCCGTACATTGGGAACCGGTCACACATGTAAGTGACTGATATAAAAGAGAAAAAAGGCGATTTT
TCCGCCTAAAACTCTTTAAAACTTATTAAAACTCTTAAAACCCGCCTGGCCTGTGCATAACTGTCTGGCC
AGCGCACAGCCGAAGAGCTGCAAAAAGCGCCTACCCTTCGGTCGCTGCGCTCCCTACGCCCCGCCGCTTC
GCGTCGGCCTATCGCGGCCGCTGGCCGCTCAAAAATGGCTGGCCTACGGCCAGGCAATCTACCAGGGCGC
GGACAAGCCGCGCCGTCGCCACTCGACCGCCGGCGCCCACATCAAGGCACCCTGCCTCGCGCGTTTCGGT
GATGACGGTGAAAACCTCTGACACATGCAGCTCCCGGAGACGGTCACAGCTTGTCTGTAAGCGGATGCCG
GGAGCAGACAAGCCCGTCAGGGCGCGTCAGCGGGTGTTGGCGGGTGTCGGGGCGCAGCCATGACCCAGTC
ACGTAGCGATAGCGGAGTGTATACTGGCTTAACTATGCGGCATCAGAGCAGATTGTACTGAGAGTGCACC
ATATGCGGTGTGAAATACCGCACAGATGCGTAAGGAGAAAATACCGCATCAGGCGCTCTTCCGCTTCCTC
GCTCACTGACTCGCTGCGCTCGGTCGTTCGGCTGCGGCGAGCGGTATCAGCTCACTCAAAGGCGGTAATA
CGGTTATCCACAGAATCAGGGGATAACGCAGGAAAGAACATGTGAGCAAAAGGCCAGCAAAAGGCCAGGA
ACCGTAAAAAGGCCGCGTTGCTGGCGTTTTTCCATAGGCTCCGCCCCCCTGACGAGCATCACAAAAATCG
ACGCTCAAGTCAGAGGTGGCGAAACCCGACAGGACTATAAAGATACCAGGCGTTTCCCCCTGGAAGCTCC
CTCGTGCGCTCTCCTGTTCCGACCCTGCCGCTTACCGGATACCTGTCCGCCTTTCTCCCTTCGGGAAGCG
TGGCGCTTTCTCATAGCTCACGCTGTAGGTATCTCAGTTCGGTGTAGGTCGTTCGCTCCAAGCTGGGCTG
TGTGCACGAACCCCCCGTTCAGCCCGACCGCTGCGCCTTATCCGGTAACTATCGTCTTGAGTCCAACCCG
GTAAGACACGACTTATCGCCACTGGCAGCAGCCACTGGTAACAGGATTAGCAGAGCGAGGTATGTAGGCG
GTGCTACAGAGTTCTTGAAGTGGTGGCCTAACTACGGCTACACTAGAAGGACAGTATTTGGTATCTGCGC
TCTGCTGAAGCCAGTTACCTTCGGAAAAAGAGTTGGTAGCTCTTGATCCGGCAAACAAACCACCGCTGGT
AGCGGTGGTTTTTTTGTTTGCAAGCAGCAGATTACGCGCAGAAAAAAAGGATCTCAAGAAGATCCTTTGA
TCTTTTCTACGGGGTCTGACGCTCAGTGGAACGAAAACTCACGTTAAGGGATTTTGGTCATGCATTCTAG
GTACTAAAACAATTCATCCAGTAAAATATAATATTTTATTTTCTCCCAATCAGGCTTGATCCCCAGTAAG
TCAAAAAATAGCTCGACATACTGTTCTTCCCCGATATCCTCCCTGATCGACCGGACGCAGAAGGCAATGT
CATACCACTTGTCCGCCCTGCCGCTTCTCCCAAGATCAATAAAGCCACTTACTTTGCCATCTTTCACAAA
GATGTTGCTGTCTCCCAGGTCGCCGTGGGAAAAGACAAGTTCCTCTTCGGGCTTTTCCGTCTTTAAAAAA
TCATACAGCTCGCGCGGATCTTTAAATGGAGTGTCTTCTTCCCAGTTTTCGCAATCCACATCGGCCAGAT
CGTTATTCAGTAAGTAATCCAATTCGGCTAAGCGGCTGTCTAAGCTATTCGTATAGGGACAATCCGATAT
GTCGATGGAGTGAAAGAGCCTGATGCACTCCGCATACAGCTCGATAATCTTTTCAGGGCTTTGTTCATCT
TCATACTCTTCCGAGCAAAGGACGCCATCGGCCTCACTCATGAGCAGATTGCTCCAGCCATCATGCCGTT
CAAAGTGCAGGACCTTTGGAACAGGCAGCTTTCCTTCCAGCCATAGCATCATGTCCTTTTCCCGTTCCAC
ATCATAGGTGGTCCCTTTATACCGGCTGTCCGTCATTTTTAAATATAGGTTTTCATTTTCTCCCACCAGC
TTATATACCTTAGCAGGAGACATTCCTTCCGTATCTTTTACGCAGCGGTATTTTTCGATCAGTTTTTTCA
ATTCCGGTGATATTCTCATTTTAGCCATTTATTATTTCCTTCCTCTTTTCTACAGTATTTAAAGATACCC
CAAGAAGCTAATTATAACAAGACGAACTCCAATTCACTGTTCCTTGCATTCTAAAACCTTAAATACCAGA
AAACAGCTTTTTCAAAGTTGTTTTCAAAGTTGGCGTATAACATAGTATCGACGGAGCCGATTTTGAAACC
GCGGTGATCACAGGCAGCAACGCTCTGTCATCGTTACAATCAACATGCTACCCTCCGCGAGATCATCCGT
GTTTCAAACCCGGCAGCTTAGTTGCCGTTCTTCCGAATAGCATCGGTAACATGAGCAAAGTCTGCCGCCT
TACAACGGCTCTCCCGCTGACGCCGTCCCGGACTGATGGGCTGCCTGTATCGAGTGGTGATTTTGTGCCG
AGCTGCCGGTCGGGGAGCTGTTGGCTGGCTGGTGGCAGGATATATTGTGGTGTAAACAAATTGACGCTTA
GACAACTTAATAACACATTGCGGACGTTTTTAATGTACTGAATTAACGCCGAATTAATTCGGGGGATCTG
GATTTTAGTACTGGATTTTGGTTTTAGGAATTAGAAATTTTATTGATAGAAGTATTTTACAAATACAAAT
ACATACTAAGGGTTTCTTATATGCTCAACACATGAGCGAAACCCTATAGGAACCCTAATTCCCTTATCTG
GGAACTACTCACACATTATTATGGAGAAACTCGAGCTTGTCGATCGACAGATCCGGTCGGCATCTACTCT
ATTTCTTTGCCCTCGGACGAGTGCTGGGGCGTCGGTTTCCACTATCGGCGAGTACTTCTACACAGCCATC
GGTCCAGACGGCCGCGCTTCTGCGGGCGATTTGTGTACGCCCGACAGTCCCGGCTCCGGATCGGACGATT
GCGTCGCATCGACCCTGCGCCCAAGCTGCATCATCGAAATTGCCGTCAACCAAGCTCTGATAGAGTTGGT
CAAGACCAATGCGGAGCATATACGCCCGGAGTCGTGGCGATCCTGCAAGCTCCGGATGCCTCCGCTCGAA
GTAGCGCGTCTGCTGCTCCATACAAGCCAACCACGGCCTCCAGAAGAAGATGTTGGCGACCTCGTATTGG
GAATCCCCGAACATCGCCTCGCTCCAGTCAATGACCGCTGTTATGCGGCCATTGTCCGTCAGGACATTGT
TGGAGCCGAAATCCGCGTGCACGAGGTGCCGGACTTCGGGGCAGTCCTCGGCCCAAAGCATCAGCTCATC
GAGAGCCTGCGCGACGGACGCACTGACGGTGTCGTCCATCACAGTTTGCCAGTGATACACATGGGGATCA
GCAATCGCGCATATGAAATCACGCCATGTAGTGTATTGACCGATTCCTTGCGGTCCGAATGGGCCGAACC
CGCTCGTCTGGCTAAGATCGGCCGCAGCGATCGCATCCATAGCCTCCGCGACCGGTTGTAGAACAGCGGG
CAGTTCGGTTTCAGGCAGGTCTTGCAACGTGACACCCTGTGCACGGCGGGAGATGCAATAGGTCAGGCTC
TCGCTAAACTCCCCAATGTCAAGCACTTCCGGAATCGGGAGCGCGGCCGATGCAAAGTGCCGATAAACAT
AACGATCTTTGTAGAAACCATCGGCGCAGCTATTTACCCGCAGGACATATCCACGCCCTCCTACATCGAA
GCTGAAAGCACGAGATTCTTCGCCCTCCGAGAGCTGCATCAGGTCGGAGACGCTGTCGAACTTTTCGATC
AGAAACTTCTCGACAGACGTCGCGGTGAGTTCAGGCTTTTTCATATCTCATTGCCCCCCGGGATCTGCGA
AAGCTCGAGAGAGATAGATTTGTAGAGAGAGACTGGTGATTTCAGCGTGTCCTCTCCAAATGAAATGAAC
TTCCTTATATAGAGGAAGGTCTTGCGAAGGATAGTGGGATTGTGCGTCATCCCTTACGTCAGTGGAGATA
TCACATCAATCCACTTGCTTTGAAGACGTGGTTGGAACGTCTTCTTTTTCCACGATGCTCCTCGTGGGTG
GGGGTCCATCTTTGGGACCACTGTCGGCAGAGGCATCTTGAACGATAGCCTTTCCTTTATCGCAATGATG
GCATTTGTAGGTGCCACCTTCCTTTTCTACTGTCCTTTTGATGAAGTGACAGATAGCTGGGCAATGGAAT
CCGAGGAGGTTTCCCGATATTACCCTTTGTTGAAAAGTCTCAATAGCCCTTTGGTCTTCTGAGACTGTAT
CTTTGATATTCTTGGAGTAGACGAGAGTGTCGTGCTCCACCATGTTATCACATCAATCCACTTGCTTTGA
AGACGTGGTTGGAACGTCTTCTTTTTCCACGATGCTCCTCGTGGGTGGGGGTCCATCTTTGGGACCACTG
TCGGCAGAGGCATCTTGAACGATAGCCTTTCCTTTATCGCAATGATGGCATTTGTAGGTGCCACCTTCCT
TTTCTACTGTCCTTTTGATGAAGTGACAGATAGCTGGGCAATGGAATCCGAGGAGGTTTCCCGATATTAC
CCTTTGTTGAAAAGTCTCAATAGCCCTTTGGTCTTCTGAGACTGTATCTTTGATATTCTTGGAGTAGACG
AGAGTGTCGTGCTCCACCATGTTGGCAAGCTGCTCTAGCCAATACGCAAACCGCCTCTCCCCGCGCGTTG
GCCGATTCATTAATGCAGCTGGCACGACAGGTTTCCCGACTGGAAAGCGGGCAGTGAGCGCAACGCAATT
AATGTGAGTTAGCTCACTCATTAGGCACCCCAGGCTTTACACTTTATGCTTCCGGCTCGTATGTTGTGTG
GAATTGTGAGCGGATAACAATTTCACACAGGAAACAGCTATGACCATGATTACGCCA
Features (pLannotate 1.2.2; 29 found; start..end, strand, type, name):
      6..386     +  promoter       OsU3 promoter: Oryza sativa (rice) snRNA U3 promoter
    403..478     +  misc_RNA       gRNA scaffold: guide RNA scaffold for the Streptococcus pyogenes CRISPR/Cas9 system
    485..528     +  misc_RNA       gRNA scaffold (fragment): guide RNA scaffold for the Streptococcus pyogenes CRISPR/Cas9 system
   1044..1385    +  promoter       CaMV 35S promoter: strong constitutive promoter from cauliflower mosaic virus
   1411..1435    +  protein_bind   attB1: mutant version of attB; recombination site for the Gateway® BP reaction BP Clonase™
   1597..3198    +  CDS            Cas9(N): N-terminal portion of Streptococcus pyogenes Cas9 (Zetsche et al., 2015)
   3199..5697    +  CDS            Cas9(C): C-terminal portion of Streptococcus pyogenes Cas9 (Zetsche et al., 2015)
   5698..5745    +  CDS            nucleoplasmin NLS: bipartite nuclear localization signal from nucleoplasmin
   5778..5802    -  protein_bind   attB2: mutant version of attB; recombination site for the Gateway® BP reaction BP Clonase™
   5812..5836    +  CDS            3xFLAG (fragment): three tandem FLAG® epitope tags, followed by an enterokinase cleavage site
   5858..6110    +  terminator     NOS terminator: nopaline synthase terminator and poly(A) signal
   6135..6289    +  CDS            lacZα (fragment): LacZα fragment of β-galactosidase; lacZ fragment
   6355..6379    +  misc_feature   RB T-DNA repeat: right border repeat from nopaline C58 T-DNA
   6718..7119    +  CDS            Y4CG_SINFN (fragment): Protein inferred from homology: Swiss-Prot protein existence level 3. From Sinorhizobium fredii (strain NBRC 101917 / NGR234).
   7679..8308    +  CDS            pVS1 StaA: stability protein from the Pseudomonas plasmid pVS1 (Heeb et al., 2000)
   8741..9809    +  CDS            pVS1 RepA (fragment): replication protein from the Pseudomonas plasmid pVS1 (Heeb et al., 2000)
   9875..10069   +  rep_origin     pVS1 oriV: origin of replication for the Pseudomonas plasmid pVS1 (Heeb et al., 2000)
  10272..10311   +  CDS            rop (fragment): Rop protein, which maintains plasmids at low copy number; rop
  10413..10553   +  misc_feature   bom: basis of mobility region from pBR322
  10739..11327   -  rep_origin     ori: high-copy-number ColE1/pMB1/pBR322/pUC origin of replication
  11414..12208   -  CDS            KanR: aminoglycoside phosphotransferase; aphA-3; confers resistance to kanamycin
  12633..12657   +  misc_feature   LB T-DNA repeat: left border repeat from nopaline C58 T-DNA
  12735..12909   -  polyA_signal   CaMV poly(A) signal: cauliflower mosaic virus polyadenylation signal
  12949..13974   -  CDS            HygR: hygromycin B phosphotransferase confers resistance to hygromycin
  14042..14719   -  promoter       CaMV 35S promoter (enhanced): cauliflower mosaic virus 35S promoter with a duplicated enhancer region
  14809..14897   +  CDS            lacI (fragment): lac repressor; lacI; The lac repressor binds to the lac operator to inhibit transcription in E. coli. This inhibition can be relieved by adding lactose or isopropyl-β-D-thiogalactopyranoside (IPTG).
  14910..14931   +  protein_bind   CAP binding site: CAP binding activates transcription in the presence of cAMP. E. coli catabolite activator protein
  14946..14976   +  promoter       lac promoter: promoter for the E. coli lac operon
  14980..15002   +  protein_bind   lac operator (fragment): The lac repressor binds to the lac operator to inhibit transcription in E. coli. This inhibition can be relieved by adding lactose or isopropyl-β-D-thiogalactopyranoside (IPTG). lac repressor encoded by lacI
