[The description below was written by a language model from this plasmid's Addgene catalogue record and pLannotate feature annotations shown in this document.]
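Description:
pRGEB31 is a plant CRISPR/Cas9 binary vector built on the pCAMBIA1300 backbone and intended for Agrobacterium-mediated transformation. It is supplied as an empty backbone, meaning no target-specific guide sequence is installed. The backbone carries a high-copy ColE1/pUC-type origin for E. coli together with the pVS1 oriV, RepA and StaA functions that allow replication and stable maintenance in Agrobacterium. A kanamycin resistance gene (aphA-3) outside the T-DNA provides bacterial selection. A pBR322 bom site and remnants of the lacZα/lac promoter region from the original pCAMBIA cloning site are also annotated.

Between the nopaline-type left and right T-DNA borders lie three units. A rice snoRNA U3 promoter, a Pol III-type promoter, sits upstream of the Streptococcus pyogenes gRNA scaffold. The record notes that BsaI sites were removed from the backbone, which suggests BsaI is reserved for inserting guide oligonucleotides, although it does not spell this out. A CaMV 35S promoter (described as dual 35S in the catalogue) drives S. pyogenes Cas9, derived from pX330, with a C-terminal nucleoplasmin nuclear localization signal and a NOS terminator. The software annotates Cas9 as adjoining N- and C-terminal portions, but these are contiguous. Gateway attB1/attB2 remnants flank the coding region, and a 3xFLAG fragment lies downstream. An enhanced 35S promoter drives the hygromycin phosphotransferase gene with a CaMV poly(A) signal, allowing selection of transformed plant tissue.

The U3-gRNA-35S-Cas9 cassette was transferred from pRGE31. The two sequence records, of 15,020 and 15,037 nt, show the same feature set in opposite orientations. The vector is used for RNA-guided genome editing in plants.
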