Addgene plasmid #51295: pRGEB31
Purpose: (Empty Backbone) Binary vector derived from pRGE31. Deliver sgRNA and Cas9 into plants by agrobacterium mediated transformation.
Depositing lab: Yinong Yang. Depositing organization: Pennsylvania State University. Publication: RNA-Guided Genome Editing in Plants Using a CRISPR-Cas System. Xie K, Yang Y. Mol Plant. 2013 Nov;6(6):1975-83. doi: 10.1093/mp/sst119. Epub 2013 Aug 17. PubMed 23956122.
Backbone
  Vector backbone: pCAMBIA1300
  Backbone manufacturer: CAMBIA
  Backbone size (bp): 8958
  Modifications to backbone: 1. Removed Bsa I sites. 2. Inserted the U3-gRNA-35S-Cas9 cassette from pRGE31.
  Vector type: Plant Expression, CRISPR
  Promoter: Rice snoRNA U3 and dual 35S promoter
  Selectable markers: Hygromycin
Growth in bacteria
  Bacterial resistance: Kanamycin, 50 μg/mL
  Growth temperature: 37°C
  Growth strain: DH5alpha
  Growth instructions: For agrobacterium strains like EHA105, growth temperature is 28 C.
  Copy number: High Copy
Gene/Insert
  Cloning method: Restriction Enzyme
  Sequencing primers: 5′ M13R(-48); 3′ M13F(-20)
Resource information
  A portion of this plasmid was derived from a plasmid made by: The Cas9 gene fragment was from pX330.
Terms and licenses: Academic/Nonprofit Terms; Industry Terms: Not Available to Industry
Depositor comments: The full plasmid sequence was assembled, the XmaI site is not present. Please use the reference links above to access a published protocol for using plasmids pRGE31, pRGEB31, pRGE32 and pRGEB32 as well as a CRISPR design software tool.
How to cite: pRGEB31 was a gift from Yinong Yang (Addgene plasmid # 51295 ; http://n2t.net/addgene:51295 ; RRID:Addgene_51295)
