>Addgene plasmid #51295 | pRGEB31 | addgene partial sequence | sequence record 79987 | M13pUC-Fwd 5'-CCCAGTCACGACGTTGTAAAACG-3'
ACATAGATGACACCGCGCGCGATAATTTATCCTAGTTTGCGCGCTATATTTTGTTTTCTATCGCGTATTA
AATGTATAATTGCGGGACTCTAATCATAAAAACCCATCTCATAAATAACGTCATGCATTACATGTTAATT
ATTACATGCTTAACGTAATTCAACAGAAATTATATGATAATCATCGCAAGACCGGCAACAGGATTCAATC
TTAAGAAACTTTATTGCCAAATGTTTGAACGATCGGGGAAATTCGAGCTCTAAGCCTTGTCATCGTCATC
CTTGTAGTCGCTGTTATCAACCACTTTGTACAAGAAAGCTGGGTCTAGATATCTCGAGTGCGGCCGCGAA
TTCTTACTTTTTCTTTTTTGCCTGGCCGGCCTTTTTCGTGGCCGCCGGCCTTTTGTCGCCTCCCAGCTGA
GACAGGTCGATCCGTGTCTCGTACAGGCCGGTGATGCTCTGGTGGATCAGGGTGGCGTCCAGCACCTCTT
TGGTGCTGGTGTACCTCTTCCGGTCGATGGTGGTGTCAAAGTACTTGAAGGCGGCAGGGGCTCCCAGATT
GGTCAGGGTAAACAGGTGGATGATATTCTCGGCCTGCTCTCTGATGGGCTTATCCCGGTGCTTGTTGTAG
GCGGACAGCACTTTGTCCAGATTAGCGTCGGCCAGGATCACTCTCTTGGAGAACTCGCTGATCTGCTCGA
TGATCTCGTCCAGGTAGTGCTTGTGCTGTTCCACAAACAGCTGTTTCTGCTCATTATCCTCGGGGGAGCC
CTTCA
