>Addgene plasmid #51295 | pRGEB31 | addgene partial sequence | sequence record 132383 | hSpCas9-R1 5'-CGCTCGTGCTTCTTATCCTC-3'
ACCTTGGCCATCTCGTTGCTGAAGATCTCTTGCAGATAGCAGATCCGGTTCTTCCGTCTGGTGTATCTTC
TTCTGGCGGTTCTCTTCAGCCGGGTGGCCTCGGCTGTTTCGCCGCTGTCGAACAGCAGGGCTCCGATCAG
GTTCTTCTTGATGCTGTGCCGGTCGGTGTTGCCCAGCACCTTGAATTTCTTGCTGGGCACCTTGTACTCG
TCGGTGATCACGGCCCAGCCCACAGAGTTGGTGCCGATGTCCAGGCCGATGCTGTACTTCTTGTCGGCTG
CTGGGACTCCGTGGATACCGACCTTCCGCTTCTTCTTTGGGGCCATCTTATCGTCATCGTCTTTGTAATC
AATATCATGATCCTTGTAGTCTCCGTCGTGGTCCTTATAGTCCATGGTTAAGTATTTCCTTAGAGAATTG
GTTCTATCTCCTTCGAAGCCTGCTTTTTTGTACAAACTTGTTGATAACTCTAGAGTCCCCCGTGTTCTCT
CCAAATGAAATGAACTTCCTTATATAGAGGAAGGGTCTTGCGAAGGATAGTGGGATTGTGCGTCATCCCT
TACGTCAGTGGAGATATCACATC
