>Addgene plasmid #51295 | pRGEB31 | addgene partial sequence | sequence record 132389 | M13pUC-Rev 5'-AGCGGATAACAATTTCACACAGG-3'
GATCTTGGAGGAATCAGATGTGCAGTCAGGGACCATAGCACAAGACAGGCGTCTTCTACTGGTGCTACCA
GCAAATGCTGGAAGCCGGGAACACTGGGTACGTTGGAAACCACGTGATGTGAAGAAGTAAGATAAACTGT
AGGAGAAAAGCATTTCGTAGTGGGCCATGAAGCCTTTCAGGACATGTATTGCAGTATGGGCCGGCCCATT
ACGCAATTGGACGACAACAAAGACTAGTATTAGTACCACCTCGGCTATCCACATAGATCAAAGCTGATTT
AAAAGAGTTGTGCAGATGATCCGTGGCAGGAGACCGAGGTCTCGGTTTTAGAGCTAGAAATAGCAAGTTA
AAATAAGGCTAGTCCGTTATCAACTTGAAAAAGTGGCACCGAGTCGGTGCTTTTTTGTTTTAGAGCTAGA
AATAGCAAGTTAAAATAAGGCTAGTCCGTTTTTAGCGCGTGCATGCCTGCAGGTCCCCAGATTAGCCTTT
TCAATTTCAGAAAGAATGCTAACCCACAGATGGTTAGAGAGGCTTACGCAGCAGCACTCATCAAGACGAT
CTACCCGAGCAATAATCTCCAGGAAATCAAATACCTTCCCAAGAAGGTTAAAGATGCAGTCAAA
