>Addgene plasmid #51295 | pRGEB31 | analyzer sequence | sequence record 78026
TTTAAACATACGAACAGATCACTTAAAGTTCTTCTGAAGCAACTTAAAGTTATCAGGCATGCATGGATCT
TGGAGGAATCAGATGTGCAGTCAGGGACCATAGCACAAGACAGGCGTCTTCTACTGGTGCTACCAGCAAA
TGCTGGAAGCCGGGAACACTGGGTACGTTGGAAACCACGTGATGTGAAGAAGTAAGATAAACTGTAGGAG
AAAAGCATTTCGTAGTGGGCCATGAAGCCTTTCAGGACATGTATTGCAGTATGGGCCGGCCCATTACGCA
ATTGGACGACAACAAAGACTAGTATTAGTACCACCTCGGCTATCCACATAGATCAAAGCTGATTTAAAAG
AGTTGTGCAGATGATCCGTGGCAGGAGACCGAGGTCTCGGTTTTAGAGCTAGAAATAGCAAGTTAAAATA
AGGCTAGTCCGTTATCAACTTGAAAAAGTGGCACCGAGTCGGTGCTTTTTTGTTTTAGAGCTAGAAATAG
CAAGTTAAAATAAGGCTAGTCCGTTTTTAGCGCGTGCATGCCTGCAGGTCCCCAGATTAGCCTTTTCAAT
TTCAGAAAGAATGCTAACCCACAGATGGTTAGAGAGGCTTACGCAGCAGCACTCATCAAGACGATCTACC
CGAGCAATAATCTCCAGGAAATCAAATACCTTCCCAAGAAGGTTAAAGATGCAGTCAAAAGATTCAGGAC
TAACTGCATCAAGAACACAGAGAAAGATATATTTCTCAAGATCAGAAGTACTATTCCAGTATGGACGATT
CAAGGCTTGCTTCACAAACCAAGGCAAGTAATAGAGATTGGAGTCTCTAAAAAGGTAGTTCCCACTGAAT
CAAAGGCCATGGAGTCAAAGATTCAAATAGAGGACCTAACAGAACTCGCCGTAAAGACTGGCGAACAGTT
CATACAGAGTCTCTTACGACTCAATGACAAGAAGAAAATCTCGTCCAAACATGGGTGGAGCACGACACAC
TTGTCTACTCCAAAAATATCAAAGATACAGTCTCAGAAGACCAAAGGGCAATTGAGACTTTTCAACAAAG
GGTAATATCCGGAAACCTCCTCGGATTCCATTGCCCAGCTATCTGTCACTTNATTGTGAAGATAGTGG
