>Addgene plasmid #51295 | pRGEB31 | analyzer sequence | sequence record 78027
GATCTAGTACATAGATGACACCGCGCGCGATAATTTATCCTAGTTTGCGCGCTATATTTTGTTTTCTATC
GCGTATTAAATGTATAATTGCGGGACTCTAATCATAAAAACCCATCTCATAAATAACGTCATGCATTACA
TGTTAATTATTACATGCTTAACGTAATTCAACAGAAATTATATGATAATCATCGCAAGACCGGCAACAGG
ATTCAATCTTAAGAAACTTTATTGCCAAATGTTTGAACGATCGGGGAAATTCGAGCTCTAAGCCTTGTCA
TCGTCATCCTTGTAGTCGCTGTTATCAACCACTTTGTACAAGAAAGCTGGGTCTAGATATCTCGAGTGCG
GCCGCGAATTCTTACTTTTTCTTTTTTGCCTGGCCGGCCTTTTTCGTGGCCGCCGGCCTTTTGTCGCCTC
CCAGCTGAGACAGGTCGATCCGTGTCTCGTACAGGCCGGTGATGCTCTGGTGGATCAGGGTGGCGTCCAG
CACCTCTTTGGTGCTGGTGTACCTCTTCCGGTCGATGGTGGTGTCAAAGTACTTGAAGGCGGCAGGGGCT
CCCAGATTGGTCAGGGTAAACAGGTGGATGATATTCTCGGCCTGCTCTCTGATGGGCTTATCCCGGTGCT
TGTTGTAGGCGGACAGCACTTTGTCCAGATTAGCGTCGGCCAGGATCACTCTCTTGGAGAACTCGCTGAT
CTGCTCGATGATCTCGTCCAGGTAGTGCTTGTGCTGTTCCACAAACAGCTGTTTCTGCTCATTATCCTCG
GGGGAGCCCTTCAGCTTCTCATAGTGGCTGGCCAGGTACAGGAAGTTCACATATTTGGAGGGCAGGGCCA
GTTCGTTTCCCTTCTGCAGTTCGCCGGCAGAGGCCAGCATTCTCTTCCGGCCGTTTTCCAGCTCGAACAG
GGAGTACTTAGGCAGCTTGATGATCAGGTCCTTTTTCACTTCTTTGTAGCCCTTGGCTTCCAGAAAGTCG
ATGGGATTCTTCTCGAAGCTGCTTCTTTCCATGATGGTGATCCCCAGCAGCTCTTT
